Addgene plasmid #184943: pAAV-CAG-mTagBFP2-P2A-EGFP
Purpose: Expresses blue fluorescent protein mTagBFP2 and EGFP in mammalian cells
Depositing lab: Kiryl Piatkevich. Depositing organization: Westlake University. Publication: Dual-expression system for blue fluorescent protein optimization. Papadaki S, Wang X, Wang Y, Zhang H, Jia S, Liu S, Yang M, Zhang D, Jia JM, Koster RW, Namikawa K, Piatkevich KD. Sci Rep. 2022 Jun 17;12(1):10190. doi: 10.1038/s41598-022-13214-0. PubMed 35715437.
Backbone
  Vector backbone: pAAV-CAG-EGFP-WPRE
  Backbone size w/o insert (bp): 4723
  Total vector size (bp): 6232
  Vector type: Mammalian Expression, AAV
Growth in bacteria
  Bacterial resistance: Ampicillin, 100 μg/mL
  Growth temperature: 37°C
  Growth strain: NEB Stable
  Copy number: High Copy
Gene/Insert
  Gene/Insert name: mTagBFP2-P2A-EGFP
  Species: Synthetic
  Insert size (bp): 1509
  Promoter: CAG
  Cloning method: Gibson Cloning
  Sequencing primers: 5′ ggatccggtaccgccaccatgagcgagctgattaagg; 3′ GCCCCACTTCCCACGTGAACCGGTCGattaagcttgtgccccagtttgc
Terms and licenses: Academic/Nonprofit Terms; Industry Terms: Not Available to Industry
How to cite: pAAV-CAG-mTagBFP2-P2A-EGFP was a gift from Kiryl Piatkevich (Addgene plasmid # 184943 ; http://n2t.net/addgene:184943 ; RRID:Addgene_184943)
