[The description below was written by a language model from this plasmid's Addgene catalogue record and pLannotate feature annotations shown in this document.]
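Description:
pAAV-CAG-mTagBFP2-P2A-EGFP is an adeno-associated virus transfer plasmid, built on the pAAV-CAG-EGFP-WPRE backbone, that also works as a plain mammalian expression vector. It is about 6.2 kb in total. In E. coli it is maintained by a high-copy ColE1/pUC-type origin and selected with ampicillin through the β-lactamase gene and its native promoter. An f1 phage origin is also present. The recorded growth strain is a recombination-deficient "stable" strain, in keeping with the repeat-rich AAV2 inverted terminal repeats, which are prone to rearrangement. These two ITRs flank the expression cassette and supply the cis elements for replication and packaging into AAV particles when rep, cap and helper functions are provided in trans.

The payload is a synthetic bicistronic open reading frame of roughly 1.5 kb, inserted by Gibson assembly under the CAG promoter. The feature table resolves CAG into a CMV immediate-early enhancer fragment, the chicken β-actin promoter and chimeric β-actin/β-globin intron sequence. The first coding region is the blue fluorescent protein mTagBFP2, which the automated annotation labels as its parent TagBFP. It is followed by EGFP. The gap between the two annotated coding regions corresponds to the P2A ribosome-skipping peptide named in the insert, although the annotation tool did not call it. P2A lets a single transcript yield the two fluorescent proteins as separate polypeptides in near-equimolar amounts. Downstream, a WPRE enhances transcript stability and expression, and an SV40 polyadenylation signal terminates the message. Small lacI, lacZα, large T antigen and HBB hits are residual backbone or intron fragments, not functional genes.

The construct co-expresses blue and green fluorescence in mammalian cells. According to the associated publication title, it belongs to a dual-expression system for blue fluorescent protein optimization, in which EGFP can plausibly serve as an internal expression reference.
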