Features (pLannotate 1.2.2; 19 found; start..end, strand, type, name):
     31..279     +  enhancer       CMV enhancer (fragment): human cytomegalovirus immediate early enhancer
    281..558     +  promoter       chicken β-actin promoter: No description available
    559..694     +  intron         hybrid intron (fragment): hybrid between chicken β-actin (CBA) and minute virus of mice (MMV) introns (Gray et al., 2011)
    783..913     +  intron         chimeric intron (fragment): chimera between introns from chicken β-actin and rabbit β-globin
    911..973     +  CDS            HBB (fragment): HBB_LEPEU - Experimental evidence at protein level: Swiss-Prot protein existence level 1. Involved in oxygen transport from the lung to the various peripheral tissues. From Lepus europaeus (European hare).
    985..1683    +  CDS            TagBFP: TagBFP is a basic (constitutively fluorescent) blue fluorescent protein published in 2008, derived from Entacmaea quadricolor. It is reported to be a very rapidly-maturing monomer with very low acid sensitivity.
   1777..2493    +  CDS            EGFP: the original enhanced GFP (Yang et al., 1996) mammalian codon-optimized
   2494..2518    +  misc_feature   MCS (fragment): pBluescript multiple cloning site
   2518..3106    +  misc_feature   WPRE: woodchuck hepatitis virus posttranscriptional regulatory element
   3149..3270    -  polyA_signal   SV40 poly(A) signal: SV40 polyadenylation signal
   3293..3361    -  CDS            large T antigen (fragment): large T antigen from SV40 (simian virus 40)
   3432..3565    +  repeat_region  AAV2 ITR: inverted terminal repeat of adeno-associated virus serotype 2 inverted
   3559..3615    -  CDS            lacI (fragment): lac repressor; lacI; The lac repressor binds to the lac operator to inhibit transcription in E. coli. This inhibition can be relieved by adding lactose or isopropyl-β-D-thiogalactopyranoside (IPTG).
   3798..4386    -  rep_origin     ori: high-copy-number ColE1/pMB1/pBR322/pUC origin of replication
   4557..5417    -  CDS            AmpR: β-lactamase; bla; confers resistance to ampicillin, carbenicillin, and related antibiotics
   5418..5522    -  promoter       AmpR promoter: bla
   5575..6003    -  rep_origin     f1 ori (sequence partly withheld): f1 bacteriophage origin of replication; arrow indicates direction of (+) strand synthesis
   6008..6077    -  CDS            lacZα (fragment): LacZα fragment of β-galactosidase; lacZ fragment
   6072..6204    -  repeat_region  AAV2 ITR (fragment): inverted terminal repeat of adeno-associated virus serotype 2 inverted
>Addgene plasmid #184943 | pAAV-CAG-mTagBFP2-P2A-EGFP | addgene full sequence | sequence record 371193 | Addgene NGS Result
TATCTACGTAGCCATGCTCTAGGAAGAGTACCATTGACGTCAATAATGACGTATGTTCCCATAGTAACGC
CAATAGGGACTTTCCATTGACGTCAATGGGTGGAGTATTTACGGTAAACTGCCCACTTGGCAGTACATCA
AGTGTATCATATGCCAAGTACGCCCCCTATTGACGTCAATGACGGTAAATGGCCCGCCTGGCATTATGCC
CAGTACATGACCTTATGGGACTTTCCTACTTGGCAGTACATCTACGTATTAGTCATCGCTATTACCATGG
TCGAGGTGAGCCCCACGTTCTGCTTCACTCTCCCCATCTCCCCCCCCTCCCCACCCCCAATTTTGTATTT
ATTTATTTTTTAATTATTTTGTGCAGCGATGGGGGCGGGGGGGGGGGGGGGGCGCGCGCCRGGSGGGGSG
GGGSGGGGSGGGGGGSGGGGSGGGGSGRGGSGGRGAGGKGCGGCGGCAGCCAATCAGAGCGGCGCGCTCC
GAAAGTTTCCTTTTATGGCGAGGCGGCGGCGGCGGCGGCCCTATAAAAAGCGAAGCGCGCGGCGGGCGGG
AGTCGCTGCGCGCTGCCTTCGCCCCGTGCCCCGCTCCGCCGCCGCCTCGCGCCGCCCGCCCCGGCTCTGA
CTGACCGCGTTACTCCCACAGGTGAGCGGGCGGGACGGCCCTTCTCCTCCGGGCTGTAATTAGCGCTTGG
TTTAATGACGGCTTGTTTCTTTTCTGTGGCTGCGTGAAAGCCTTGAGGGGCTCCGGGAGGGCCCTTTGTG
CGGGGGGAGCGGCTCGGGGCTGTCCGCGGGGGGACGGCTGCCTTCGGGGGGGACGGGGCAGGGCGGGGTT
CGGCTTCTGGCGTGTGACCGGCGGCTCTAGAGCCTCTGCTAACCATGTTCATGCCTTCTTCTTTTTCCTA
CAGCTCCTGGGCAACGTGCTGGTTATTGTGCTGTCTCATCATTTTGGCAAAGAATTGGATCCAGTACCGC
CACCATGAGCGAGCTGATTAAGGAGAACATGCACATGAAGCTGTACATGGAGGGCACCGTGGACAACCAT
CACTTCAAGTGCACATCCGAGGGCGAAGGCAAGCCCTACGAGGGCACCCAGACCATGAGAATCAAGGTGG
TCGAGGGCGGCCCTCTCCCCTTCGCCTTCGACATCCTGGCTACTAGCTTCCTCTACGGCAGCAAGACCTT
CATCAACCACACCCAGGGCATCCCCGACTTCTTCAAGCAGTCCTTCCCTGAGGGCTTCACATGGGAGAGA
GTCACCACATACGAAGACGGGGGCGTGCTGACCGCTACCCAGGACACCAGCCTCCAGGACGGCTGCCTCA
TCTACAACGTCAAGATCAGAGGGGTGAACTTCACATCCAACGGCCCTGTGATGCAGAAGAAAACACTCGG
CTGGGAGGCCTTCACCGAGACGCTGTACCCCGCTGACGGCGGCCTGGAAGGCAGAAACGACATGGCCCTG
AAGCTCGTGGGCGGGAGCCATCTGATCGCAAACGCCAAGACCACATATAGATCCAAGAAACCCGCTAAGA
ACCTCAAGATGCCTGGCGTCTACTATGTGGACTACAGACTGGAAAGAATCAAGGAGGCCAACAACGAGAC
CTACGTCGAGCAGCACGAGGTGGCAGTGGCCAGATACTGCGACCTCCCTAGCAAACTGGGGCACAAGCTT
AATCGACCGGTTCACGTGGGAAGTGGGGCTACAAACTTCTCACTGCTGAAACAGGCCGGGGATGTGGAGG
AAAACCCAGGACCACACGTGACTAGTGTGAGCAAGGGCGAGGAGCTGTTCACCGGGGTGGTGCCCATCCT
GGTCGAGCTGGACGGCGACGTAAACGGCCACAAGTTCAGCGTGTCCGGCGAGGGCGAGGGCGATGCCACC
TACGGCAAGCTGACCCTGAAGTTCATCTGCACCACCGGCAAGCTGCCCGTGCCCTGGCCCACCCTCGTGA
CCACCCTGACCTACGGCGTGCAGTGCTTCAGCCGCTACCCCGACCACATGAAGCAGCACGACTTCTTCAA
GTCCGCCATGCCCGAAGGCTACGTCCAGGAGCGCACCATCTTCTTCAAGGACGACGGCAACTACAAGACC
CGCGCCGAGGTGAAGTTCGAGGGCGACACCCTGGTGAACCGCATCGAGCTGAAGGGCATCGACTTCAAGG
AGGACGGCAACATCCTGGGGCACAAGCTGGAGTACAACTACAACAGCCACAACGTCTATATCATGGCCGA
CAAGCAGAAGAACGGCATCAAGGTGAACTTCAAGATCCGCCACAACATCGAGGACGGCAGCGTGCAGCTC
GCCGACCACTACCAGCAGAACACCCCCATCGGCGACGGCCCCGTGCTGCTGCCCGACAACCACTACCTGA
GCACCCAGTCCGCCCTGAGCAAAGACCCCAACGAGAAGCGCGATCACATGGTCCTGCTGGAGTTCGTGAC
CGCCGCCGGGATCACTCTCGGCATGGACGAGCTGTACAAGTAAGAATTCGATATCAAGCTTATCGATAAT
CAACCTCTGGATTACAAAATTTGTGAAAGATTGACTGGTATTCTTAACTATGTTGCTCCTTTTACGCTAT
GTGGATACGCTGCTTTAATGCCTTTGTATCATGCTATTGCTTCCCGTATGGCTTTCATTTTCTCCTCCTT
GTATAAATCCTGGTTGCTGTCTCTTTATGAGGAGTTGTGGCCCGTTGTCAGGCAACGTGGCGTGGTGTGC
ACTGTGTTTGCTGACGCAACCCCCACTGGTTGGGGCATTGCCACCACCTGTCAGCTCCTTTCCGGGACTT
TCGCTTTCCCCCTCCCTATTGCCACGGCGGAACTCATCGCCGCCTGCCTTGCCCGCTGCTGGACAGGGGC
TCGGCTGTTGGGCACTGACAATTCCGTGGTGTTGTCGGGGAAATCATCGTCCTTTCCTTGGCTGCTCGCC
TGTGTTGCCACCTGGATTCTGCGCGGGACGTCCTTCTGCTACGTCCCTTCGGCCCTCAATCCAGCGGACC
TTCCTTCCCGCGGCCTGCTGCCGGCTCTGCGGCCTCTTCCGCGTCTTCGCCTTCGCCCTCAGACGAGTCG
GATCTCCCTTTGGGCCGCCTCCCCGCATCGATACCGTCGACCCGGGCGGCCGCTTCGAGCAGACATGATA
AGATACATTGATGAGTTTGGACAAACCACAACTAGAATGCAGTGAAAAAAATGCTTTATTTGTGAAATTT
GTGATGCTATTGCTTTATTTGTAACCATTATAAGCTGCAATAAACAAGTTAACAACAACAATTGCATTCA
TTTTATGTTTCAGGTTCAGGGGGAGATGTGGGAGGTTTTTTAAAGCAAGTAAAACCTCTACAAATGTGGT
AAAATCGATAAGGATCTTCCTAGAGCATGGCTACGTAGATAAGTAGCATGGCGGGTTAATCATTAACTAC
AAGGAACCCCTAGTGATGGAGTTGGCCACTCCCTCTCTGCGCGCTCGCTCGCTCACTGAGGCCGGGCGAC
CAAAGGTCGCCCGACGCCCGGGCTTTGCCCGGGCGGCCTCAGTGAGCGAGCGAGCGCGCAGCTGCATTAA
TGAATCGGCCAACGCGCGGGGAGAGGCGGTTTGCGTATTGGGCGCTCTTCCGCTTCCTCGCTCACTGACT
CGCTGCGCTCGGTCGTTCGGCTGCGGCGAGCGGTATCAGCTCACTCAAAGGCGGTAATACGGTTATCCAC
AGAATCAGGGGATAACGCAGGAAAGAACATGTGAGCAAAAGGCCAGCAAAAGGCCAGGAACCGTAAAAAG
GCCGCGTTGCTGGCGTTTTTCCATAGGCTCCGCCCCCCTGACGAGCATCACAAAAATCGACGCTCAAGTC
AGAGGTGGCGAAACCCGACAGGACTATAAAGATACCAGGCGTTTCCCCCTGGAAGCTCCCTCGTGCGCTC
TCCTGTTCCGACCCTGCCGCTTACCGGATACCTGTCCGCCTTTCTCCCTTCGGGAAGCGTGGCGCTTTCT
CATAGCTCACGCTGTAGGTATCTCAGTTCGGTGTAGGTCGTTCGCTCCAAGCTGGGCTGTGTGCACGAAC
CCCCCGTTCAGCCCGACCGCTGCGCCTTATCCGGTAACTATCGTCTTGAGTCCAACCCGGTAAGACACGA
CTTATCGCCACTGGCAGCAGCCACTGGTAACAGGATTAGCAGAGCGAGGTATGTAGGCGGTGCTACAGAG
TTCTTGAAGTGGTGGCCTAACTACGGCTACACTAGAAGAACAGTATTTGGTATCTGCGCTCTGCTGAAGC
CAGTTACCTTCGGAAAAAGAGTTGGTAGCTCTTGATCCGGCAAACAAACCACCGCTGGTAGCGGTGGTTT
TTTTGTTTGCAAGCAGCAGATTACGCGCAGAAAAAAAGGATCTCAAGAAGATCCTTTGATCTTTTCTACG
GGGTCTGACGCTCAGTGGAACGAAAACTCACGTTAAGGGATTTTGGTCATGAGATTATCAAAAAGGATCT
TCACCTAGATCCTTTTAAATTAAAAATGAAGTTTTAAATCAATCTAAAGTATATATGAGTAAACTTGGTC
TGACAGTTACCAATGCTTAATCAGTGAGGCACCTATCTCAGCGATCTGTCTATTTCGTTCATCCATAGTT
GCCTGACTCCCCGTCGTGTAGATAACTACGATACGGGAGGGCTTACCATCTGGCCCCAGTGCTGCAATGA
TACCGCGAGACCCACGCTCACCGGCTCCAGATTTATCAGCAATAAACCAGCCAGCCGGAAGGGCCGAGCG
CAGAAGTGGTCCTGCAACTTTATCCGCCTCCATCCAGTCTATTAATTGTTGCCGGGAAGCTAGAGTAAGT
AGTTCGCCAGTTAATAGTTTGCGCAACGTTGTTGCCATTGCTACAGGCATCGTGGTGTCACGCTCGTCGT
TTGGTATGGCTTCATTCAGCTCCGGTTCCCAACGATCAAGGCGAGTTACATGATCCCCCATGTTGTGCAA
AAAAGCGGTTAGCTCCTTCGGTCCTCCGATCGTTGTCAGAAGTAAGTTGGCCGCAGTGTTATCACTCATG
GTTATGGCAGCACTGCATAATTCTCTTACTGTCATGCCATCCGTAAGATGCTTTTCTGTGACTGGTGAGT
ACTCAACCAAGTCATTCTGAGAATAGTGTATGCGGCGACCGAGTTGCTCTTGCCCGGCGTCAATACGGGA
TAATACCGCGCCACATAGCAGAACTTTAAAAGTGCTCATCATTGGAAAACGTTCTTCGGGGCGAAAACTC
TCAAGGATCTTACCGCTGTTGAGATCCAGTTCGATGTAACCCACTCGTGCACCCAACTGATCTTCAGCAT
CTTTTACTTTCACCAGCGTTTCTGGGTGAGCAAAAACAGGAAGGCAAAATGCCGCAAAAAAGGGAATAAG
GGCGACACGGAAATGTTGAATACTCATACTCTTCCTTTTTCAATATTATTGAAGCATTTATCAGGGTTAT
TGTCTCATGAGCGGATACATATTTGAATGTATTTAGAAAAATAAACAAATAGGGGTTCCGCGCACATTTC
CCCGAAAAGTGCCACCTAAATTGTAAGCGTTAATATTTTGTTAAAATTCGCGTTAAATTTTTGTTAAATC
AGCTCATTTTTTAACCAATAGGCCGAAATCGGCAAAATCCCTTATAAATCAAAAGAATAGACCGAGATAG
GGT
[37 nt withheld, positions 5674-5710]
AAAGAACGTGGACTCCAACGTCAAAGG
[49 nt withheld, positions 5738-5786]
T
[91 nt withheld, positions 5788-5878]
G
[124 nt withheld, positions 5880-6003]
CCCATTCGCCATTCAGGCTGCGCAACTGTTGGGAAGGGCGATCGGTGCGGGCCTCTTCGCTATTACGCCA
GCTGCGCGCTCGCTCGCTCACTGAGGCCGCCCGGGCAAAGCCCGGGCGTCGGGCGACCTTTGGTCGCCCG
GCCTCAGTGAGCGAGCGAGCGCGCAGAGAGGGAGTGGCCAACTCCATCACTAGGGGTTCCTTGTAGTTAA
TGATTAACCCGCCATGCTACT
